Addgene plasmid #15610: Tg-P3(143,163)-LacZpA
Depositing lab: Peter Mombaerts. Depositing organization: Rockefeller University. Publication: Homeodomain binding motifs modulate the probability of odorant receptor gene choice in transgenic mice. Vassalli A, Feinstein P, Mombaerts P. Mol Cell Neurosci. 2011 Feb;46(2):381-96. Epub 2010 Nov 26. 10.1016/j.mcn.2010.11.001 PubMed 21111823.
Backbone
  Vector backbone: pBS
  Backbone size w/o insert (bp): 3000
  Vector type: high copy number
Growth in bacteria
  Bacterial resistance: Ampicillin, 100 μg/mL
  Growth temperature: 37°C
  Growth strain: DH5alpha
  Copy number: High Copy
Gene/Insert
  Gene/Insert name: Tg-P3(143,163)-LacZpA
  Species: M. musculus (mouse)
  Insert size (bp): 5000
  Cloning method: Restriction Enzyme; 5′ cloning site pacI (unknown if destroyed); 3′ cloning site pacI (unknown if destroyed)
  Sequencing primers: 5′ m13; 3′ reverse
Terms and licenses: Academic/Nonprofit Terms; Industry Terms: Not Available to Industry
How to cite: Tg-P3(143,163)-LacZpA was a gift from Peter Mombaerts (Addgene plasmid # 15610 ; http://n2t.net/addgene:15610 ; RRID:Addgene_15610)
