[The description below was written by a language model from this plasmid's Addgene catalogue record.]
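Description:
Tg-P3(143,163)-LacZpA is a mouse transgene construct carried in a pBS (pBluescript-type) cloning backbone of about 3 kb. It is a high-copy plasmid propagated in standard E. coli cloning strains under ampicillin selection. The insert, roughly 5 kb and listed as mouse-derived, is flanked by PacI sites at both the 5′ and 3′ ends, although the record does not say whether these sites survived cloning. If they did, this arrangement would allow the transgene to be released from the bacterial vector as a single fragment. The insert can be read from either side with the M13 and reverse primer sites of the backbone.

The record gives no feature table and no detailed breakdown of the insert, so its composition can only be inferred from the name and the associated study. "Tg" marks it as a transgene, and "LacZpA" indicates a lacZ (β-galactosidase) reporter followed by a polyadenylation signal. "P3" most likely refers to the mouse odorant receptor gene P3, and the numbers in parentheses plausibly denote the lengths or coordinates of short P3 regulatory sequence included, but the record does not define them. No promoter is explicitly named, nor is any tag or additional regulatory element.

The linked publication examines how homeodomain binding motifs influence the probability of odorant receptor gene choice in transgenic mice. The construct therefore fits a use as a minimal reporter transgene, in which lacZ expression reveals which olfactory sensory neurons, and how many, activate the odorant receptor regulatory sequence being tested.
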