>Addgene plasmid #15610 | Tg-P3(143,163)-LacZpA | addgene partial sequence | sequence record 21937 | 15610 with M13F
ATAGGGCGAATTGGAGCTCCACCGCGGTGGCGGCCGCTCTAGATTAATTAATCTGATATCGAGGGATCTC
CATAAGAGAAGAGGGACAGCTATGACTGGGAGTAGTCAGGAGAGGAGGAAAAATCTGGCTAGTAAAACAT
GTAAGGAAAATTTTAGGGATGTTAAAGAAAAAAATAACACAAAACAAAATATAAAAAAAATCTAACCTCA
AGTCAAGGCTTTTCTATGGAATAAGGAATGGACAGCAGGGGGCTGTTTCATATACTGATGACCTCTTTAT
AGCCAACCTTTGTTCATGGCAGCCAGCATATGGGCATATGTTGCCAAACTCTAAACCAAATACTCATTCT
GATGTTTTAAATGATTTGCCCTCCCATATGTCCTTCCGAGTGAGAGACACAAAAAATTCCAACACACTAT
TGCAATGAAAATAAATTTCCTTTATTAGCCAGAAGTCAGATGCTCAAGGGGCTTCATGATGTCCCCATAA
TTTTTGGCAGAGGGAAAAAGATCTCAGTGGTATTTGTGAGCCAGGGCATTGGCCACACCAGCCACCACCT
TCTGATAGGCAGCCTGCACCTGAGGAGTGTCTAGAACTAGTGGATCCCCCCTGCCCGGTTATTATTATTT
TTGACACCAGACCAACTGGTAATGGTAGCGACCGGCGCTCAGCTGGAATTCCGCCGATACTGACGGGCTC
CAGGAGTCGTCGCCACCAATCCCCATAT
