>Addgene plasmid #15610 | Tg-P3(143,163)-LacZpA | addgene partial sequence | sequence record 21938 | 15610 with M13R
CTAAAGGGAACAAAGCTGGGTACCGGGCCCCCCCTCGAGTTAATTAAGAATTCGATATCTATCTAGCATC
AGAGTGACTCATTAACAACTTTTTAATGAGGACACAGTAACTGTCCATTAGTACATCATTTAGACTGAAG
CCCCAGAGAAAACTGAGTACAAAAATCAATGACAACAGAGTTCAGACCACAAGCAGCATATCGGAGTGAA
GAGAGTGGACTTTCTCAGCAGAAGCCACCAGGCTTTCACTGTTGAGTCTCCAGGGTCTTTGCAGGTCCCA
GTGGCTATGATTCTGGATATAAAAATAGAGGGACCAGGGGCTTTGTGGGAGGAAAGGACAACTGAGCAGA
GTGATCTGAGACCTGGCCACCATGGCTGAGCCCCGCCAGGAGTTCGACGTGATGGAAGATCATGCTCAGG
GGGACTACACCCTGCAAGACCAGGAGGGTGACATGGACCCCGGCCTGAAAGAGTCTCCCCTGCAGACCCC
GGCCGATGATGGATCTGAGGAACCAGGCTCTGAAACCTCTGATGCTAAGAGCACTCCGACGGCGGAAGAT
GCGACAGCACCCTTAGTGGATGAGGGAGCCCCCGGTGAGCAGGCGGCCGCTCAGGCCCCCGCGGAGATCC
CAGAAGGAACCGCAGCTGAAGAAGCAGGCATTGGCGACACGTCCAACCTGGA
